Addgene plasmid #63988: pST50Trc3-DHFRCYD
Purpose: (Empty Backbone) Position 3 transfer plasmid for pST44 polycistronic plasmid suite; C-term single tag; contains DHFR gene in BamHI-NgoMIV cassette as positive control
Depositing lab: Song Tan. Depositing organization: Pennsylvania State University. Publication: The pST44 polycistronic expression system for producing protein complexes in Escherichia coli. Tan S, Kern RC, Selleck W. Protein Expr Purif. 2005 Apr;40(2):385-95. 10.1016/j.pep.2004.12.002 PubMed 15766881.
Backbone
  Vector backbone: pST50Trc
  Vector type: Bacterial Expression
  Tag / fusion protein: Covalent Yet Dissociable (CYD) [AGTEFCA] (C terminal on backbone)
Growth in bacteria
  Bacterial resistance: Ampicillin, 100 μg/mL
  Growth temperature: 37°C
  Growth strain: DH5alpha
  Copy number: Unknown
Gene/Insert
  Gene/Insert name: None
  Tag / fusion protein: Covalent Yet Dissociable (CYD) [AGTEFCA] (C terminal on backbone)
Terms and licenses: Academic/Nonprofit Terms; Industry Terms: Not Available to Industry
Depositor comments: Replace DHFR with GOI using BamHI/NgoMIV; Clone out cassette using SacI/KpnI
How to cite: pST50Trc3-DHFRCYD was a gift from Song Tan (Addgene plasmid # 63988 ; http://n2t.net/addgene:63988 ; RRID:Addgene_63988)
