[The description below was written by a language model from this plasmid's Addgene catalogue record and pLannotate feature annotations shown in this document.]
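Description:
pST50Trc3-DHFRCYD is a small (about 3.3 kb) bacterial expression plasmid on the pST50Trc backbone that serves as the position 3 transfer vector for the pST44 polycistronic expression suite, which is used to co-express the subunits of protein complexes in Escherichia coli. It is catalogued as an empty backbone. It replicates from a ColE1/pMB1-type origin and also carries the pBR322-derived bom region and the rop gene, which normally moderates copy number; the record itself lists copy number as unknown. Selection is by ampicillin, through a TEM beta-lactamase gene driven by its own promoter and followed by an fd phage terminator. A short mbeC fragment is also annotated, probably a remnant of the ColE1-derived backbone.

The expression unit consists of a T7 promoter, the efficient ribosome binding site from T7 gene 10, an open reading frame and a T7 terminator, so expression depends on a host that supplies T7 RNA polymerase. The coding position is occupied by E. coli folA (dihydrofolate reductase, DHFR), which sits in a BamHI–NgoMIV cassette as a positive control for expression. Users replace it with their gene of interest using those two sites, placing the gene in frame with a short C-terminal Covalent Yet Dissociable (CYD) tag encoded by the backbone. The CYD tag is not annotated separately in the feature table. The small "SET1 fragment" called just upstream of the terminator most likely reflects T7 gene 10-derived sequence rather than a functional solubility tag. Once a gene has been installed, the translation cassette is excised with SacI and KpnI and moved into the third position of a pST44 polycistronic plasmid.
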