Features (pLannotate 1.2.2; 12 found; start..end, strand, type, name):
     27..45      +  promoter       T7 promoter: promoter for bacteriophage T7 RNA polymerase
     89..111     +  RBS            RBS: efficient ribosome binding site from bacteriophage T7 gene 10 (Olins and Rangwala, 1989)
    128..601     +  CDS            folA: DYR_ECOLI - Also known as tmrA. Experimental evidence at protein level: Swiss-Prot protein existence level 1. Key enzyme in folate metabolism. Catalyzes an essential reaction for de novo glycine and purine synthesis, and for DNA precursor synthesis. From Escherichia coli (strain K12).
    657..706     +  CDS            SET1 (fragment): solubility-enhancement tag derived from T7 phage gene 10B
    714..761     +  terminator     T7 terminator: transcription terminator for bacteriophage T7 RNA polymerase
    826..917     +  promoter       AmpR promoter: bla
    918..1775    +  CDS            bla: BLAT_ECOLX - Experimental evidence at protein level: Swiss-Prot protein existence level 1. TEM-type are the most prevalent beta-lactamases in enterobacteria; they hydrolyze the beta-lactam bond in susceptible beta-lactam antibiotics, thus conferring resistance to penicillins and cephalosporins. TEM-3 and TEM-4 are capable of hydrolyzing cefotaxime and ceftazidime. TEM-5 is capable of hydrolyzing ceftazidime. TEM-6 is capable of hydrolyzing ceftazidime and aztreonam. TEM-8/CAZ-2, TEM- 16/CAZ-7 and TEM-24/CAZ-6 are markedly active against ceftazidime. IRT- 4 shows resistance to beta-lactamase in
   1782..1821    +  terminator     fd terminator: central terminator from bacteriophage fd (Otsuka and Kunisawa, 1982)
   1852..2440    +  rep_origin     ori: high-copy-number ColE1/pMB1/pBR322/pUC origin of replication
   2626..2765    -  misc_feature   bom: basis of mobility region from pBR322
   2867..3058    -  CDS            rop: Rop protein, which maintains plasmids at low copy number; rop
   3098..3208    +  CDS            mbeC (fragment): MBEC_ECOLX - Experimental evidence at protein level: Swiss-Prot protein existence level 1. Required for efficient mobilization of ColE1 plasmid and is thus essential to promote the specific transfer of the plasmid during conjugation. Probably functions by inducing DNA bending, helping the MbeA relaxase to melt the DNA around the nic site and cleave the phosphodiester bond. Binds specifically double-stranded DNA (dsDNA) containing the ColE1 oriT but does not recognize the inverted repeat (IR). From Escherichia coli.
>Addgene plasmid #63988 | pST50Trc3-DHFRCYD | depositor full sequence | sequence record 177394 | Full Sequence
GGCACCATGCATCGATCCCGCGAAATTAATACGACTCACTATAGGGAGACCACAACGGTTTCCCTCCGGC
TCCGGAGAGCTCAATAATTTTGTTTAACTTTAAGAAGGAGATATACATATGGGATCCATCAGTCTGATTG
CGGCGCTAGCGGTAGATCGCGTTATCGGCATGGAAAACGCCATGCCATGGAACCTGCCTGCCGATCTCGC
CTGGTTTAAACGCAACACCTTAAATAAACCCGTGATTATGGGGCGCCATACCTGGGAATCAATCGGTAGG
CCTTTGCCCGGCCGCAAAAATATTATCCTCAGCAGTCAACCCGGGACCGATGATCGGGTTACCTGGGTTA
AATCGGTCGACGAAGCCATCGCGGCGTGTGGTGACGTACCAGAAATCATGGTGATTGGCGGCGGACGCGT
TTATGAACAGTTCTTGCCAAAAGCGCAAAAACTGTATCTGACGCATATCGATGCAGAAGTGGAAGGCGAC
ACCCATTTTCCGGATTACGAGCCGGATGACTGGGAATCGGTATTCAGCGAATTCCACGATGCTGATGCGC
AGAACTCGCATAGCTATTGTTTCGAAATCCTCGAGCGTCGTGCCGGCACCGAATTTTGCGCTTAATGTAC
AGGTACCACGCGTGCGCGCTGATCCGGCTGCTAACAAAGCCCGAAAGGAAGCTGAGTTGGCTGCTGCCAC
CGCTGAGCAATAACTAGCATAACCCCTTGGGGCCTCTAAACGGGTCTTGAGGGGTTTTTTGCTGAAAGGA
GGAACTATATCGGGATTAGCCCGCCTAATGAGCGGGCTTTTTTTTAATTCCCCTATTTGTTTATTTTTCT
AAATACATTCAAATATGTATCCGCTCATGAGACAATAACCCTGATAAATGCTTCAATAATATTGAAAAAG
GAAGAGTATGAGTATTCAACATTTCCGTGTCGCCCTTATTCCCTTTTTTGCGGCATTTTGCCTTCCTGTT
TTTGCTCACCCAGAAACGCTCGTGAAAGTAAAAGACGCAGAGGACCAATTGGGGGCACGAGTGGGATACA
TAGAACTGGACTTGAATAGCGGTAAAATCCTTGAGAGTTTTCGCCCTGAAGAGCGTTTTCCAATGATGAG
CACTTTCAAAGTTCTGCTATGTGGAGCAGTATTATCCCGTGTAGATGCGGGGCAAGAGCAACTCGGACGA
CGAATACACTATTCGCAGAATGACTTGGTTGAATACTCCCCAGTGACAGAAAAGCACCTTACGGACGGAA
TGACGGTAAGAGAATTATGTAGTGCCGCCATAACGATGAGTGATAACACTGCGGCGAACTTACTTCTGAC
AACCATCGGTGGACCGAAGGAATTAACCGCTTTTTTGCACAATATGGGAGACCATGTAACTCGCCTTGAC
CGTTGGGAACCAGAACTGAATGAAGCCATACCAAACGACGAGCGAGACACCACAATGCCTGCGGCAATGG
CAACAACATTACGCAAACTATTAACTGGCGAACTACTTACTCTGGCTTCACGGCAACAATTAATAGACTG
GCTTGAAGCGGATAAAGTTGCAGGACCACTACTGCGTTCGGCACTTCCTGCTGGCTGGTTTATTGCTGAT
AAATCTGGGGCAGGAGAGCGTGGTTCACGGGGTATCATTGCCGCACTTGGACCAGATGGTAAGCCTTCCC
GTATCGTAGTTATCTACACGACGGGTAGTCAGGCAACTATGGACGAACGAAATAGACAGATTGCTGAAAT
AGGGGCTTCACTGATTAAGCATTGGTAAACCGATACAATTAAAGGCTCCTTTTGGAGCCTTTTTTTTTGG
ACGGACCGGTAGAAAAGATCAAAGGATCTTCTTGAGATCCTTTTTTTCTGCGCGTAATCTGCTGCTTGCA
AACAAAAAAACCACCGCTACCAGCGGTGGTTTGTTTGCCGGATCAAGAGCTACCAACTCTTTTTCCGAAG
GTAACTGGCTTCAGCAGAGCGCAGATACCAAATACTGTCCTTCTAGTGTAGCCGTAGTTAGGCCACCACT
TCAAGAACTCTGTAGCACCGCCTACATACCTCGCTCTGCTAATCCTGTTACCAGTGGCTGCTGCCAGTGG
CGATAAGTCGTGTCTTACCGGGTTGGACTCAAGACGATAGTTACCGGATAAGGCGCAGCGGTCGGGCTGA
ACGGGGGGTTCGTGCACACAGCCCAGCTTGGAGCGAACGACCTACACCGAACTGAGATACCTACAGCGTG
AGCTATGAGAAAGCGCCACGCTTCCCGAAGGGAGAAAGGCGGACAGGTATCCGGTAAGCGGCAGGGTCGG
AACAGGAGAGCGCACGAGGGAGCTTCCAGGGGGAAACGCCTGGTATCTTTATAGTCCTGTCGGGTTTCGC
CACCTCTGACTTGAGCGTCGATTTTTGTGATGCTCGTCAGGGGGGCGGAGCCTATGGAAAAACGCCAGCA
ACGCGGCCTTTTTACGGTTCCTGGCCTTTTGCTGGCCTTTTGCTCACATGTTCTTTCCTGCGTTATCCCC
TGATTCTGTGGATAACCGTATTACCGCCTTTGAGTGAGCTGATACCGCTCGCCGCAGCCGAACGACCGAG
CGCAGCGAGTCAGTGAGCGAGGAAGCGGAAGAGCGCCTGATGCGGTATTTTCTCCTTACGCATCTGTGCG
GTATTTCACACCGCAATGGTGCACTCTCAGTACAATCTGCTCTGATGCCGCATAGTTAAGCCAGTATACA
CTCCGCTATCGCTACGTGACTGGGTCATGGCTGCGCCCCGACACCCGCCAACACCCGCTGACGCGCCCTG
ACGGGCTTGTCTGCTCCCGGCATCCGCTTACAGACAAGCTGTGACCGTCTCCGGGAGCTGCATGTGTCAG
AGGTTTTCACCGTCATCACCGAAACGCGCGAGGCAGCTGCGGTAAAGCTCATCAGCGTGGTCGTGAAGCG
ATTCACAGATGTCTGCCTGTTCATCCGCGTCCAGCTCGTTGAGTTTCTCCAGAAGCGTTAATGTCTGGCT
TCTGATAAAGCGGGCCATGTTAAGGGCGGTTTTTTCCTGTTTGGTCACTGATGCCTCCGTGTAAGGGGGA
TTTCTGTTCATGGGGTAATGATACCGATGAAACGAGAGAGGATGCTCACGATACGGGTTACTGATGATGA
ACATGCCCGGTTACTGGAACGTTGTGAGGGTAAACAACTGGCGGTATGGATGCGGCGGGACCAGAGAAAA
ATCACTCAGGGTCAATGCCAGCGCTTCGTTAATACAGATGTAGGTGTT
