>Addgene plasmid #63988 | pST50Trc3-DHFRCYD | addgene partial sequence | sequence record 133171 | T7 5'-TAATACGACTCACTATAGGG-3'
ACTTTAAGAAGGAGATATACATATGGGATCCATCAGTCTGATTGCGGCGCTAGCGGTAGATCGCGTTATC
GGCATGGAAAACGCCATGCCATGGAACCTGCCTGCCGATCTCGCCTGGTTTAAACGCAACACCTTAAATA
AACCCGTGATTATGGGGCGCCATACCTGGGAATCAATCGGTAGGCCTTTGCCCGGCCGCAAAAATATTAT
CCTCAGCAGTCAACCCGGGACCGATGATCGGGTTACCTGGGTTAAATCGGTCGACGAAGCCATCGCGGCG
TGTGGTGACGTACCAGAAATCATGGTGATTGGCGGCGGACGCGTTTATGAACAGTTCTTGCCAAAAGCGC
AAAAACTGTATCTGACGCATATCGATGCAGAAGTGGAAGGCGACACCCATTTTCCGGATTACGAGCCGGA
TGACTGGGAATCGGTATTCAGCGAATTCCACGATGCTGATGCGCAGAACTCGCATAGCTATTGTTTCGAA
ATCCTCGAGCGTCGTGCCGGCACCGAATTTTGCGCTTAATGTACAGGTACCACGCGTGCGCGCTGATCCG
GCTGCTAACAAAGCCCGAAAGGAAGCTGAGTTGGCTGCTGCCACCGCTGAGCAATAACTAGCATAACCCC
TTGGGGCCTCTAAACGGGTCTTGAGGGGTTTTTTGCTGAAAGGAGGAACTATATCGGGATTAGCCCGCCT
AATGAGCGGGCTTTTTTTTAATTCCCCTATTTGTTTATTTTTCTAAATACATTCAAATATGTATCCGCTC
ATGAGACAATAACCCTGATAAATGCTTCAATAATATTGAAA
